>Addgene plasmid #164889 | TC513 | depositor full sequence | sequence record 320308 | TC513 sequence 6245 bps
CGCTGAGATAGGTGCCTCACTGATTAAGCATTGGTAACTGTCAGACCAAGTTTACTCATATATACTTTAG
ATTGATTTAAAACTTCATTTTTAATTTAAAAGGATCTAGGTGAAGATCCTTTTTGATAATCTCATGACCA
AAATCCCTTAACGTGAGTTTTCGTTCCACTGAGCGTCAGACCCCGTAGAAAAGATCAAAGGATCTTCTTG
AGATCCTTTTTTTCTGCGCGTAATCTGCTGCTTGCAAACAAAAAAACCACCGCTACCAGCGGTGGTTTGT
TTGCCGGATCAAGAGCTACCAACTCTTTTTCCGAAGGTAACTGGCTTCAGCAGAGCGCAGATACCAAATA
CTGTCCTTCTAGTGTAGCCGTAGTTAGGCCACCACTTCAAGAACTCTGTAGCACCGCCTACATACCTCGC
TCTGCTAATCCTGTTACCAGTGGCTGCTGCCAGTGGCGATAAGTCGTGTCTTACCGGGTTGGACTCAAGA
CGATAGTTACCGGATAAGGCGCAGCGGTCGGGCTGAACGGGGGGTTCGTGCACACAGCCCAGCTTGGAGC
GAACGACCTACACCGAACTGAGATACCTACAGCGTGAGCATTGAGAAAGCGCCACGCTTCCCGAAGGGAG
AAAGGCGGACAGGTATCCGGTAAGCGGCAGGGTCGGAACAGGAGAGCGCACGAGGGAGCTTCCAGGGGGA
AACGCCTGGTATCTTTATAGTCCTGTCGGGTTTCGCCACCTCTGACTTGAGCGTCGATTTTTGTGATGCT
CGTCAGGGGGGCGGAGCCTATGGAAAAACGCCAGCAACGCGGCCTTTTTACGGTTCCTGGCCTTTTGCTG
GCCTTTTGCTCACATGTTCTTTCCTGCGTTATCCCCTGATTCTGTGGATAACCGTATTACCGCCTTTGAG
TGAGCTGATACCGCTCGCCGCAGCCGAACGACCGAGCGCAGCGAGTCAGTGAGCGAGGAAGCGGAAGAGC
GCCCAATACGCAAACCGCCTCTCCCCGCGCGTTGGCCGATTCATTAATGCAGCTGGCACGACAGGTTTCC
CGACTGGAAAGCGGGCAGTGAGCGCAACGCAATTAATGTGAGTTAGCTCACTCATTAGGCACCCCAGGCT
TTACACTTTATGCTTCCGGCTCGTATGTTGTGTGGAATTGTGAGCGGATAACAATTTCACACAGGAAACA
GCTGGGGGTGGGGGGGGGGTTGGGGGTGGGGTGTTGTTGDGGGTGTGTDDTTTGTDATGACCATGATTAC
GCCAAGCTTGCATGCGCGGCCGCTGACTGGTGATCCATCTCGAATTTCTCGTTTCAAATTAGTCGTTGCT
ATATATATTGTCTTATGTGTGGAAAACGAATAAGAAAAATTAGAGAAAGATGAGAGAGCAGGGGCAGAAT
GAAAATTTGCATGGAAATTGAAGAAGATCACTGCTTTTTCCGATGAATGATGACTAAATAGAATGAGTTG
AGAGGAAAATAATCATAATTCTAATTTTAATTAGAAATATGATATGGAAAGTAAGCAAAACCACAAGGCT
TTTGCTCTGAACTTATTTCCGAAAAAAAAAGTGAAACTGAAAGTTAGAATTTTCAAAATAAATATTGCGA
GAGTCAACCTTCAGAAAAATTGGCGAGAAATCAAATTTGAATTCTCTGAAAATTTAGTTAAAATACATAT
GTTATCCTTCTTTGTTTTTTGGCCTTAGCCTGCCTTCAAGGCGACCTGAGCCTATGCGGGTGCCTAATAC
CGAAACACACATAATTTTTTTTTTTAATCTTTAAATACTGTAACGAGTCGCGAGATCCAGCGAGACCCAT
AGAATATGTTGAGCGCTGCAAACAATCGTATAACTCTTGTCCAAATTTTTCCACTCTGTATTTTTGCAAG
CAGTTCAACAAATGGTCATCATTTTTATAACCCATATCTATATTCGAATCTGACATAACAAATAATACTA
AGCACATCCTCCCACATCTCTTTTCATTCAAGTTGCGCAATTCCCCTAATAACTATGGATGGAGGGGGGA
CCGAGCCCAAAGATTATTCAAAACGATAACGACTTTTTCATGCGGCCAACGAAAAATAAAACTTTTCTCA
TATTCTCCTATTTCCCATTTCAAGAATTACATCCCCATGGGACGTTGAAATCACATCATATTAGTATATG
TTAATTGTTCTTTTCACTGGAATATCGCCACGCCCCCCTTCCGGTGGCTCATTGGTTTCGAGAAGAAGGC
GGAGCCGAAGTGGGTTCTTCTTTCTTTTTTTTGTGGTAGAAGTCTAGCAGGATTAAGCTACTATTCCATT
AGAGGATCTTCTTCTTCCAAAAAGTGAAAATGCCAAAGAAGAAGCGTAAGGTCATGTCACGACTGGATAA
ATCGAAGGTCATCAACTCTGCTCTGGAACTGCTGAATGGAGTGGGAATTGAAGGACTTACAACCCGAAAG
CTTGCACAAAAATTGGGAGTTGAACAACCAACACTTTACTGGCATGTTAAGAATAAGCGAGCACTTTTGG
ATGCTCTTCCAATTGAAATGTTGGATAGACATCATACTCATTCATGTCCACTTGAAGGAGAATCTTGGCA
AGATTTCTTGAGAAACAACGCAAAGTCATACCGATGCGCTCTTTTGTCTCATAGAGATGGAGCAAAAGTT
CATCTTGGAACACGACCAACTGAAAAGCAATACGAAACATTGGAAAACCAACTTGCTTTCTTGTGTCAAC
AAGGATTTTCATTGGAAAATGCTCTTTACGCATTGTCTGCTGTTGGACATTTTACACTTGGATGCGTTTT
GGAAGAACAAGAACATCAAGTTGCAAAAGAAGAACGAGAAACTCCAACAACTGATTCAATGCCACCACTT
TTGAAGCAAGCTATCGAACTTTTCGATAGACAAGGAGCAGAACCAGCTTTCCTTTTTGGACTGGAACTTA
TTATCTGTGGACTTGAGAAACAACTGAAATGTGAATCGGGAGGAGGATCCGGATCAGGATCTGGATCAGG
ATCTGGATCAGCGCTTAAAAAAGAATTGCAAGCTAATAAGAAGGAACTTGCACAATTGAAGTGGGAACTT
CAAGCTTTGAAAAAAGAACTTGCACAGTAAGCTGTCTCATCCTACTTTCACCTAGTTAACTGCTTGTCTT
AAAATCTATGCTTCTCTTTAGTATCTAAAATTTTCCTAGAAGCTTACAAGTATATAAATGGTCTCTTCTC
AATAAAGGTTGTATATTTATTCATCTTATTGAATCTGCCATTTCCTCGTTTTTGCGAGTTTATATACCTT
CCAATTTTCTTTCTATTGTATTTTCAACTTCTAATTTTAATTCAGGGAAACTGCTTCAACGCATCCGGTA
GAAAAAATGGTGAGCAAGGGCGAGGAGGATAACATGGCCATCATCAAGGAGTTCATGCGCTTCAAGGTGC
ACATGGAGGGCTCCGTGAACGGCCACGAGTTCGAGATCGAGGGCGAGGGCGAGGGCCGCCCCTACGAGGG
CACCCAGACCGCCAAGCTGAAGGTGACCAAGGGTGGCCCCCTGCCCTTCGCCTGGGACATCCTGTCCCCT
CAGTTCATGTACGGCTCCAAGGCCTACGTGAAGCACCCCGCCGACATCCCCGACTACTTGAAGCTGTCCT
TCCCCGAGGGCTTCAAGTGGGAGCGCGTGATGAACTTCGAGGACGGCGGCGTGGTGACCGTGACCCAGGA
CTCCTCCCTGCAGGACGGCGAGTTCATCTACAAGGTGAAGCTGCGCGGCACCAACTTCCCCTCCGACGGC
CCCGTAATGCAGAAGAAGACCATGGGCTGGGAGGCCTCCTCCGAGCGGATGTACCCCGAGGACGGCGCCC
TGAAGGGCGAGATCAAGCAGAGGCTGAAGCTGAAGGACGGCGGCCACTACGACGCTGAGGTCAAGACCAC
CTACAAGGCCAAGAAGCCCGTGCAGCTGCCCGGCGCCTACAACGTCAACATCAAGTTGGACATCACCTCC
CACAACGAGGACTACACCATCGTGGAACAGTACGAACGCGCCGAGGGCCGCCACTCCACCGGCGGCATGG
ACGAGCTGTACAAGTAACATTCGTAGAATTCCAACTGAGCGCCGGTCGCTACCATTACCAACTTGTCTGG
TGTCAAAAATAATAGGGGCCGCTGTCATCAGAGTAAGTTTAAACTGAGTTCTACTAACTAACGAGTAATA
TTTAAATTTTCAGCATCTCGCGCCCGTGCCTCTGACTTCTAAGTCCAATTACTCTTCAACATCCCTACAT
GCTCTTTCTCCCTGTGCTCCCACCCCCTATTTTTGTTATTATCAAAAAAACTTCTTCTTAATTTCTTTGT
TTTTTAGCTTCTTTTAAGTCACCTCTAACAATGAAATTGTGTAGATTCAAAAATAGAATTAATTCGTAAT
AAAAAGTCGAAAAAAATTGTGCTCCCTCCCCCCATTAATAATAATTCTATCCCAAAATCTACACAATGTT
CTGTGTACACTTCTTATGTTTTTTTTACTTCTGATAAATTTTTTTTGAAACATCATAGAAAAAACCGCAC
ACAAAATACCTTATCATATGTTACGTTTCAGTTTATGACCGCAATTTTTATTTCTTCGCACGTCTGGGCC
TCTCATGACGTCAAATCATGCTCATCGTGAAAAAGTTTTGGAGTATTTTTGGAATTTTTCAATCAAGTGA
AAGTTTATGAAATTAATTTTCCTGCTTTTGCTTTTTGGGGGTTTCCCCTATTGTTTGTCAAGAGTTTCGA
GGACGGCGTTTTTCTTGCTAAAATCACAAGTATTGATGAGCACGATGCAAGAAAGATCGGAAGAAGGTTT
GGGTTTGAGGCTCAGTGGAAGGTGAGTAGAAGTTGATAATTTGAAAGTGGAGTAGTGTCTATGGGGTTTT
TGCCTTAAATGACAGAATACATTCCCAATATACCAAACATAACTGTTTCCTACTAGTCGGCCGTACGGGC
CCTTTCGTCTCGCGCGTTTCGGTGATGACGGTGAAAACCTCTGACACATGCAGCTCCCGGAGACGGTCAC
AGCTTGTCTGTAAGCGGATGCCGGGAGCAGACAAGCCCGTCAGGGCGCGTCAGCGGGTGTTGGCGGGTGT
CGGGGCTGGCTTAACTATGCGGCATCAGAGCAGATTGTACTGAGAGTGCACCATATGCGGTGTGAAATAC
CGCACAGATGCGTAAGGAGAAAATACCGCATCAGGCGGCCTTAATTAAGGGCCTCGTGATACGCCTATTT
TTATAGGTTAATGTCATGATAATAATGGTTTCTTAGACGTCAGGTGGCACTTTTCGGGGAAATGTGCGCG
GAACCCCTATTTGTTTATTTTTCTAAATACATTCAAATATGTATCCGCTCATGAGACAATAACCCTGATA
AATGCTTCAATAATATTGAAAAAGGAAGAGTATGAGTATTCAACATTTCCGTGTCGCCCTTATTCCCTTT
TTTGCGGCATTTTGCCTTCCTGTTTTTGCTCACCCAGAAACGCTGGTGAAAGTAAAAGATGCTGAAGATC
AGTTGGGTGCACGAGTGGGTTACATCGAACTGGATCTCAACAGCGGTAAGATCCTTGAGAGTTTTCGCCC
CGAAGAACGTTTTCCAATGATGAGCACTTTTAAAGTTCTGCTATGTGGCGCGGTATTATCCCGTATTGAC
GCCGGGCAAGAGCAACTCGGTCGCCGCATACACTATTCTCAGAATGACTTGGTTGAGTACTCACCAGTCA
CAGAAAAGCATCTTACGGATGGCATGACAGTAAGAGAATTATGCAGTGCTGCCATAACCATGAGTGATAA
CACTGCGGCCAACTTACTTCTGACAACGATCGGAGGACCGAAGGAGCTAACCGCTTTTTTGCACAACATG
GGGGATCATGTAACTCGCCTTGATCGTTGGGAACCGGAGCTGAATGAAGCCATACCAAACGACGAGCGTG
ACACCACGATGCCTGTAGCAATGGCAACAACGTTGCGCAAACTATTAACTGGCGAACTACTTACTCTAGC
TTCCCGGCAACAATTAATAGACTGGATGGAGGCGGATAAAGTTGCAGGACCACTTCTGCGCTCGGCCCTT
CCGGCTGGCTGGTTTATTGCTGATAAATCTGGAGCCGGTGAGCGTGGGTCTCGCGGTATCATTGCAGCAC
TGGGGCCAGATGGTAAGCCCTCCCGTATCGTAGTTATCTACACGACGGGGAGTCAGGCAACTATGGATGA
ACGAAATAGACAGAT
Features (pLannotate 1.2.2; 12 found; start..end, strand, type, name):
    208..796     +  rep_origin     ori: high-copy-number ColE1/pMB1/pBR322/pUC origin of replication
    979..1071    +  CDS            lacI (fragment): lac repressor; lacI; The lac repressor binds to the lac operator to inhibit transcription in E. coli. This inhibition can be relieved by adding lactose or isopropyl-β-D-thiogalactopyranoside (IPTG).
   1084..1105    +  protein_bind   CAP binding site: CAP binding activates transcription in the presence of cAMP. E. coli catabolite activator protein
   1120..1150    +  promoter       lac promoter: promoter for the E. coli lac operon
   1158..1174    +  protein_bind   lac operator: The lac repressor binds to the lac operator to inhibit transcription in E. coli. This inhibition can be relieved by adding lactose or isopropyl-β-D-thiogalactopyranoside (IPTG). lac repressor encoded by lacI
   2364..2981    +  CDS            tetR: TETR2_ECOLX - Experimental evidence at protein level: Swiss-Prot protein existence level 1. TetR is the repressor of the tetracycline resistance element; its N-terminal region forms a helix-turn-helix structure and binds DNA. Binding of tetracycline to TetR reduces the repressor affinity for the tetracycline resistance gene (tetA) promoter operator sites. From Escherichia coli.
   3367..4074    +  CDS            mCherry: mCherry is a basic (constitutively fluorescent) red fluorescent protein published in 2004, derived from Discosoma sp.. It is reported to be a very rapidly-maturing monomer with low acid sensitivity.
   4756..4851    +  CDS            aex-5 (fragment): AEX5_CAEEL - Also known as kpc-3 From Caenorhabditis elegans.
   4979..5014    +  CDS            rop (fragment): Rop protein, which maintains plasmids at low copy number; rop
   5116..5215    +  misc_feature   bom (fragment): basis of mobility region from pBR322
   5317..5421    +  promoter       AmpR promoter: bla
   5422..37      +  CDS            AmpR (across the origin): β-lactamase; bla; confers resistance to ampicillin, carbenicillin, and related antibiotics
