>Addgene plasmid #164889 | TC513 | addgene full sequence | sequence record 329339 | Addgene NGS Result
GCAAACCGCCTCTCCCCGCGCGTTGGCCGATTCATTAATGCAGCTGGCACGACAGGTTTCCCGACTGGAA
AGCGGGCAGTGAGCGCAACGCAATTAATGTGAGTTAGCTCACTCATTAGGCACCCCAGGCTTTACACTTT
ATGCTTCCGGCTCGTATGTTGTGTGGAATTGTGAGCGGATAACAATTTCACACAGGAAACAGCTATGACC
ATGATTACGCCAAGCTTGCATGCGCGGCCGCTGACTGGTGATCCATCTCGAATTTCTCGTTTCAAATTAG
TCGTTGCTATATATATTGTCTTATGTGTGGAAAACGAATAAGAAAAATTAGAGAAAGATGAGAGAGCAGG
GGCAGAATGAAAATTTGCATGGAAATTGAAGAAGATCACTGCTTTTTCCGATGAATGATGACTAAATAGA
ATGAGTTGAGAGGAAAATAATCATAATTCTAATTTTAATTAGAAATATGATATGGAAAGTAAGCAAAACC
ACAAGGCTTTTGCTCTGAACTTATTTCCGAAAAAAAAAGTGAAACTGAAAGTTAGAATTTTCAAAATAAA
TATTGCGAGAGTCAACCTTCAGAAAAATTGGCGAGAAATCAAATTTGAATTCTCTGAAAATTTAGTTAAA
ATACATATGTTATCCTTCTTTGTTTTTTGGCCTTAGCCTGCCTTCAAGGCGACCTGAGCCTATGCGGGTG
CCTAATACCGAAACACACATAATTTTTTTTTTTAATCTTTAAATACTGTAACGAGTCGCGAGATCCAGCG
AGACCCATAGAATATGTTGAGCGCTGCAAACAATCGTATAACTCTTGTCCAAATTTTTCCACTCTGTATT
TTTGCAAGCAGTTCAACAAATGGTCATCATTTTTATAACCCATATCTATATTCGAATCTGACATAACAAA
TAATACTAAGCACATCCTCCCACATCTCTTTTCATTCAAGTTGCGCAATTCCCCTAATAACTATGGATGG
AGGGGGGACCGAGCCCAAAGATTATTCAAAACGATAACGACTTTTTCATGCGGCCAACGAAAAATAAAAC
TTTTCTCATATTCTCCTATTTCCCATTTCAAGAATTACATCCCCATGGGACGTTGAAATCACATCATATT
AGTATATGTTAATTGTTCTTTTCACTGGAATATCGCCACGCCCCCCTTCCGGTGGCTCATTGGTTTCGAG
AAGAAGGCGGAGCCGAAGTGGGTTCTTCTTTCTTTTTTTTGTGGTAGAAGTCTAGCAGGATTAAGCTACT
ATTCCATTAGAGGATCTTCTTCTTCCAAAAAGTGAAAATGCCAAAGAAGAAGCGTAAGGTCATGTCACGA
CTGGATAAATCGAAGGTCATCAACTCTGCTCTGGAACTGCTGAATGGAGTGGGAATTGAAGGACTTACAA
CCCGAAAGCTTGCACAAAAATTGGGAGTTGAACAACCAACACTTTACTGGCATGTTAAGAATAAGCGAGC
ACTTTTGGATGCTCTTCCAATTGAAATGTTGGATAGACATCATACTCATTCATGTCCACTTGAAGGAGAA
TCTTGGCAAGATTTCTTGAGAAACAACGCAAAGTCATACCGATGCGCTCTTTTGTCTCATAGAGATGGAG
CAAAAGTTCATCTTGGAACACGACCAACTGAAAAGCAATACGAAACATTGGAAAACCAACTTGCTTTCTT
GTGTCAACAAGGATTTTCATTGGAAAATGCTCTTTACGCATTGTCTGCTGTTGGACATTTTACACTTGGA
TGCGTTTTGGAAGAACAAGAACATCAAGTTGCAAAAGAAGAACGAGAAACTCCAACAACTGATTCAATGC
CACCACTTTTGAAGCAAGCTATCGAACTTTTCGATAGACAAGGAGCAGAACCAGCTTTCCTTTTTGGACT
GGAACTTATTATCTGTGGACTTGAGAAACAACTGAAATGTGAATCGGGAGGAGGATCCGGATCAGGATCT
GGATCAGGATCTGGATCAGCGCTTAAAAAAGAATTGCAAGCTAATAAGAAGGAACTTGCACAATTGAAGT
GGGAACTTCAAGCTTTGAAAAAAGAACTTGCACAGTAAGCTGTCTCATCCTACTTTCACCTAGTTAACTG
CTTGTCTTAAAATCTATGCTTCTCTTTAGTATCTAAAATTTTCCTAGAAGCTTACAAGTATATAAATGGT
CTCTTCTCAATAAAGGTTGTATATTTATTCATCTTATTGAATCTGCCATTTCCTCGTTTTTGCGAGTTTA
TATACCTTCCAATTTTCTTTCTATTGTATTTTCAACTTCTAATTTTAATTCAGGGAAACTGCTTCAACGC
ATCCGGTAGAAAAAATGCTCGAGATGGTGAGCAAGGGCGAGGAGGATAACATGGCCATCATCAAGGAGTT
CATGCGCTTCAAGGTGCACATGGAGGGCTCCGTGAACGGCCACGAGTTCGAGATCGAGGGCGAGGGCGAG
GGCCGCCCCTACGAGGGCACCCAGACCGCCAAGCTGAAGGTGACCAAGGGTGGCCCCCTGCCCTTCGCCT
GGGACATCCTGTCCCCTCAGTTCATGTACGGCTCCAAGGCCTACGTGAAGCACCCCGCCGACATCCCCGA
CTACTTGAAGCTGTCCTTCCCCGAGGGCTTCAAGTGGGAGCGCGTGATGAACTTCGAGGACGGCGGCGTG
GTGACCGTGACCCAGGACTCCTCCCTGCAGGACGGCGAGTTCATCTACAAGGTGAAGCTGCGCGGCACCA
ACTTCCCCTCCGACGGCCCCGTAATGCAGAAGAAGACCATGGGCTGGGAGGCCTCCTCCGAGCGGATGTA
CCCCGAGGACGGCGCCCTGAAGGGCGAGATCAAGCAGAGGCTGAAGCTGAAGGACGGCGGCCACTACGAC
GCTGAGGTCAAGACCACCTACAAGGCCAAGAAGCCCGTGCAGCTGCCCGGCGCCTACAACGTCAACATCA
AGTTGGACATCACCTCCCACAACGAGGACTACACCATCGTGGAACAGTACGAACGCGCCGAGGGCCGCCA
CTCCACCGGCGGCATGGACGAGCTGTACAAGTAAGAATTCCAACTGAGCGCCGGTCGCTACCATTACCAA
CTTGTCTGGTGTCAAAAATAATAGGGGCCGCTGTCATCAGAGTAAGTTTAAACTGAGTTCTACTAACTAA
CGAGTAATATTTAAATTTTCAGCATCTCGCGCCCGTGCCTCTGACTTCTAAGTCCAATTACTCTTCAACA
TCCCTACATGCTCTTTCTCCCTGTGCTCCCACCCCCTATTTTTGTTATTATCAAAAAACTTCTCTTAATT
TCTTTGTTTTTTAGCTTCTTTTAAGTCACCTCTAACAATGAAATTGTGTAGATTCAAAAATAGAATTAAT
TCGTAATAAAAAGTCGAAAAAAATTGTGCTCCCTCCCCCCATTAATAATAATTCTATCCCAAAATCTACA
CAATGTTCTGTGTACACTTCTTATGTTTTTTACTTCTGATAAATTTTTTTGAAACATCATAGAAAAAACC
GCACACAAAATACCTTATCATATGTTACGTTTCAGTTTATGACCGCAATTTTTATTTCTTCGCACGTCTG
GGCCTCTCATGACGTCAAATCATGCTCATCGTGAAAAAGTTTTGGAGTATTTTTGGAATTTTTCAATCAA
GTGAAAGTTTATGAAATTAATTTTCCTGCTTTTGCTTTTTGGGGTTTCCCCTATTGTTTGTCAAGATTTC
GAGGACGGCGTTTTTCTTGCTAAAATCACAAGTATTGATGAGCACGATGCAAGAAAGATCGGAAGAAGGT
TTGGGTTTGAGGCTCAGTGGAAGGTGAGTAGAAGTTGATAATTTGAAAGTGGAGTAGTGTCTATGGGGTT
TTTGCCTTAAATGACAGAATACATTCCCAATATACCAAACATAACTGTTTCCTACTAGTCGGCCGTACGG
GCCCTTTCGTCTCGCGCGTTTCGGTGATGACGGTGAAAACCTCTGACACATGCAGCTCCCGGAGACGGTC
ACAGCTTGTCTGTAAGCGGATGCCGGGAGCAGACAAGCCCGTCAGGGCGCGTCAGCGGGTGTTGGCGGGT
GTCGGGGCTGGCTTAACTATGCGGCATCAGAGCAGATTGTACTGAGAGTGCACCATATGCGGTGTGAAAT
ACCGCACAGATGCGTAAGGAGAAAATACCGCATCAGGCGGCCTTAATTAAGGGCCTCGTGATACGCCTAT
TTTTATAGGTTAATGTCATGATAATAATGGTTTCTTAGACGTCAGGTGGCACTTTTCGGGGAAATGTGCG
CGGAACCCCTATTTGTTTATTTTTCTAAATACATTCAAATATGTATCCGCTCATGAGACAATAACCCTGA
TAAATGCTTCAATAATATTGAAAAAGGAAGAGTATGAGTATTCAACATTTCCGTGTCGCCCTTATTCCCT
TTTTTGCGGCATTTTGCCTTCCTGTTTTTGCTCACCCAGAAACGCTGGTGAAAGTAAAAGATGCTGAAGA
TCAGTTGGGTGCACGAGTGGGTTACATCGAACTGGATCTCAACAGCGGTAAGATCCTTGAGAGTTTTCGC
CCCGAAGAACGTTTTCCAATGATGAGCACTTTTAAAGTTCTGCTATGTGGCGCGGTATTATCCCGTATTG
ACGCCGGGCAAGAGCAACTCGGTCGCCGCATACACTATTCTCAGAATGACTTGGTTGAGTACTCACCAGT
CACAGAAAAGCATCTTACGGATGGCATGACAGTAAGAGAATTATGCAGTGCTGCCATAACCATGAGTGAT
AACACTGCGGCCAACTTACTTCTGACAACGATCGGAGGACCGAAGGAGCTAACCGCTTTTTTGCACAACA
TGGGGGATCATGTAACTCGCCTTGATCGTTGGGAACCGGAGCTGAATGAAGCCATACCAAACGACGAGCG
TGACACCACGATGCCTGTAGCAATGGCAACAACGTTGCGCAAACTATTAACTGGCGAACTACTTACTCTA
GCTTCCCGGCAACAATTAATAGACTGGATGGAGGCGGATAAAGTTGCAGGACCACTTCTGCGCTCGGCCC
TTCCGGCTGGCTGGTTTATTGCTGATAAATCTGGAGCCGGTGAGCGTGGGTCTCGCGGTATCATTGCAGC
ACTGGGGCCAGATGGTAAGCCCTCCCGTATCGTAGTTATCTACACGACGGGGAGTCAGGCAACTATGGAT
GAACGAAATAGACAGATCGCTGAGATAGGTGCCTCACTGATTAAGCATTGGTAACTGTCAGACCAAGTTT
ACTCATATATACTTTAGATTGATTTAAAACTTCATTTTTAATTTAAAAGGATCTAGGTGAAGATCCTTTT
TGATAATCTCATGACCAAAATCCCTTAACGTGAGTTTTCGTTCCACTGAGCGTCAGACCCCGTAGAAAAG
ATCAAAGGATCTTCTTGAGATCCTTTTTTTCTGCGCGTAATCTGCTGCTTGCAAACAAAAAAACCACCGC
TACCAGCGGTGGTTTGTTTGCCGGATCAAGAGCTACCAACTCTTTTTCCGAAGGTAACTGGCTTCAGCAG
AGCGCAGATACCAAATACTGTTCTTCTAGTGTAGCCGTAGTTAGGCCACCACTTCAAGAACTCTGTAGCA
CCGCCTACATACCTCGCTCTGCTAATCCTGTTACCAGTGGCTGCTGCCAGTGGCGATAAGTCGTGTCTTA
CCGGGTTGGACTCAAGACGATAGTTACCGGATAAGGCGCAGCGGTCGGGCTGAACGGGGGGTTCGTGCAC
ACAGCCCAGCTTGGAGCGAACGACCTACACCGAACTGAGATACCTACAGCGTGAGCTATGAGAAAGCGCC
ACGCTTCCCGAAGGGAGAAAGGCGGACAGGTATCCGGTAAGCGGCAGGGTCGGAACAGGAGAGCGCACGA
GGGAGCTTCCAGGGGGAAACGCCTGGTATCTTTATAGTCCTGTCGGGTTTCGCCACCTCTGACTTGAGCG
TCGATTTTTGTGATGCTCGTCAGGGGGGCGGAGCCTATGGAAAAACGCCAGCAACGCGGCCTTTTTACGG
TTCCTGGCCTTTTGCTGGCCTTTTGCTCACATGTTCTTTCCTGCGTTATCCCCTGATTCTGTGGATAACC
GTATTACCGCCTTTGAGTGAGCTGATACCGCTCGCCGCAGCCGAACGACCGAGCGCAGCGAGTCAGTGAG
CGAGGAAGCGGAAGAGCGCCCAATAC
Features (pLannotate 1.2.2; 12 found; start..end, strand, type, name):
     95..116     +  protein_bind   CAP binding site: CAP binding activates transcription in the presence of cAMP. E. coli catabolite activator protein
    131..161     +  promoter       lac promoter: promoter for the E. coli lac operon
    169..185     +  protein_bind   lac operator: The lac repressor binds to the lac operator to inhibit transcription in E. coli. This inhibition can be relieved by adding lactose or isopropyl-β-D-thiogalactopyranoside (IPTG). lac repressor encoded by lacI
   1322..1939    +  CDS            tetR: TETR2_ECOLX - Experimental evidence at protein level: Swiss-Prot protein existence level 1. TetR is the repressor of the tetracycline resistance element; its N-terminal region forms a helix-turn-helix structure and binds DNA. Binding of tetracycline to TetR reduces the repressor affinity for the tetracycline resistance gene (tetA) promoter operator sites. From Escherichia coli.
   2334..3041    +  CDS            mCherry: mCherry is a basic (constitutively fluorescent) red fluorescent protein published in 2004, derived from Discosoma sp.. It is reported to be a very rapidly-maturing monomer with low acid sensitivity.
   3651..3803    +  CDS            aex-5 (fragment): AEX5_CAEEL - Also known as kpc-3 From Caenorhabditis elegans.
   3931..3966    +  CDS            rop (fragment): Rop protein, which maintains plasmids at low copy number; rop
   4068..4167    +  misc_feature   bom (fragment): basis of mobility region from pBR322
   4269..4373    +  promoter       AmpR promoter: bla
   4374..5234    +  CDS            AmpR: β-lactamase; bla; confers resistance to ampicillin, carbenicillin, and related antibiotics
   5405..5993    +  rep_origin     ori: high-copy-number ColE1/pMB1/pBR322/pUC origin of replication
   6176..82      +  CDS            lacI (fragment) (across the origin): lac repressor; lacI; The lac repressor binds to the lac operator to inhibit transcription in E. coli. This inhibition can be relieved by adding lactose or isopropyl-β-D-thiogalactopyranoside (IPTG).
