[The description below was written by a language model from this plasmid's Addgene catalogue record and pLannotate feature annotations shown in this document.]
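Description:
TC513 is a C. elegans (worm) expression plasmid built on a pUC57 backbone by Gibson cloning. In E. coli it is maintained as a high-copy plasmid through the ColE1/pUC-type origin and selected with ampicillin via the bla (AmpR) gene and its promoter. The feature tables also pick up backbone remnants with no role in the worm cassette: a lacI fragment, the CAP site, lac promoter and operator, and short rop and bom fragments.

According to the stated purpose, the payload is a bicistronic worm transgene, Punc-4c::SV40NLS::rtetR::Zip(+)::SL2::mCherry. The unc-4c promoter fragment, which is not annotated but presumably occupies the unannotated stretch of roughly 1.1 kb between the lac elements and the tetR coding sequence, drives a nuclear-localised reverse Tet repressor (the CDS annotated as tetR) fused to a leucine zipper module, Zip(+). The NLS and zipper are too small or non-standard to be detected by the automated annotation. An SL2 trans-splicing spacer then allows mCherry to be expressed from the same operon-like transcript as a separate protein, marking the cells in which the promoter is active. A short match to aex-5 downstream of mCherry probably reflects worm genomic sequence in the 3' region, but the record does not identify the 3' UTR.

The associated publication describes a Tet/Q hybrid system for controlling transgene expression in C. elegans. There, a zipper-tagged rtetR DNA-binding half would be expected to pair with a partner carrying a complementary zipper, although the record does not describe that partner. The sequencing-derived record (6,186 nt) and the depositor record (6,245 nt) show the same features in the same order but differ slightly in length, notably around the aex-5 fragment.
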