Addgene plasmid #164889: TC513
Purpose: Punc-4c::SV40NLS::rtetR::Zip(+)::SL2::mCherry
Depositing lab: Tian Chi. Depositing organization: ShanghaiTech University. Publication: A Tet/Q Hybrid System for Robust and Versatile Control of Transgene Expression in C. elegans. Mao S, Qi Y, Zhu H, Huang X, Zou Y, Chi T. iScience. 2019 Jan 25;11:224-237. doi: 10.1016/j.isci.2018.12.023. Epub 2018 Dec 27. PubMed 30634168.
Backbone
  Vector backbone: puc57
  Vector type: Worm Expression
Growth in bacteria
  Bacterial resistance: Ampicillin, 100 μg/mL
  Growth temperature: 37°C
  Growth strain: NEB Stable
  Copy number: High Copy
Gene/Insert
  Gene/Insert name: rtetR-zip
  Species: C. elegans (nematode)
  Cloning method: Gibson Cloning
Terms and licenses: Academic/Nonprofit Terms; Industry Terms: Not Available to Industry
How to cite: TC513 was a gift from Tian Chi (Addgene plasmid # 164889 ; http://n2t.net/addgene:164889 ; RRID:Addgene_164889)
